>Addgene plasmid #113358 | rs699-minor | addgene full sequence | sequence record 220992 | Addgene NGS Result
AATGAGTCTTCGGACCTCGCGGGGGCCGCTTAAGCGGTGGTTAGGGTTTGTCTGACGCGGGGGGAGGGGG
AAGGAACGAAACACTCTCATTCGGAGGCGGCTCGGGGTTTGGTCTTGGTGGCCACGGGCACGCAGAAGAG
CGCCGCGATCCTCTTAAGCACCCCCCCGCCCTCCGTGGAGGCGGGGGTTTGGTCGGCGGGTGGTAACTGG
CGGGCCGCTGACTCGGGCGGGTCGCGCGCCCCAGAGTGTGACCTTTTCGGTCTGCTCGCAGACCCCCGGG
CGGCGCCGCCGCGGCGGCGACGGGCTCGCTGGGTCCTAGGCTCCATGGGGACCGTATACGTGGACAGGCT
CTGGAGCATCCGCACGACTGCGGTGATATTACCGGAGACCTTCTGCGGGACGAGCCGGGTCACGCGGCTG
ACGCGGAGCGTCCGTTGGGCGACAAACACCAGGACGGGGCACAGGTACACTATCTTGTCACCCGGAGGCG
CGAGGGACTGCAGGAGCTTCAGGGAGTGGCGCAGCTGCTTCATCCCCGTGGCCCGTTGCTCGCGTTTGCT
GGCGGTGTCCCCGGAAGAAATATATTTGCATGTCTTTAGTTCTATGATGACACAAACCCCGCCCAGCGTC
TTGTCATTGGCGAATTCGAACACGCAGATGCAGTCGGGGCGGCGCGGTCCCAGGTCCACTTCGCATATTA
AGGTGACGCGTGTGGCCTCGAACACCGAGCGACCCTGCAGCGACCCGCTTAAAAGCTTGGCAATCCGGTA
CTGTTGGTAAAGCCACCATGGAAGATGCCAAAAACATTAAGAAGGGCCCAGCGCCATTCTACCCACTCGA
AGACGGGACCGCCGGCGAGCAGCTGCACAAAGCCATGAAGCGCTACGCCCTGGTGCCCGGCACCATCGCC
TTTACCGACGCACATATCGAGGTGGACATTACCTACGCCGAGTACTTCGAGATGAGCGTTCGGCTGGCAG
AAGCTATGAAGCGCTATGGGCTGAATACAAACCATCGGATCGTGGTGTGCAGCGAGAATAGCTTGCAGTT
CTTCATGCCCGTGTTGGGTGCCCTGTTCATCGGTGTGGCTGTGGCCCCAGCTAACGACATCTACAACGAG
CGCGAGCTGCTGAACAGCATGGGCATCAGCCAGCCCACCGTCGTATTCGTGAGCAAGAAAGGGCTGCAAA
AGATCCTCAACGTGCAAAAGAAGCTACCGATCATACAAAAGATCATCATCATGGATAGCAAGACCGACTA
CCAGGGCTTCCAAAGCATGTACACCTTCGTGACTTCCCATTTGCCACCCGGCTTCAACGAGTACGACTTC
GTGCCCGAGAGCTTCGACCGGGACAAAACCATCGCCCTGATCATGAACAGTAGTGGCAGTACCGGATTGC
CCAAGGGCGTAGCCCTACCGCACCGCACCGCTTGTGTCCGATTCAGTCATGCCCGCGACCCCATCTTCGG
CAACCAGATCATCCCCGACACCGCTATCCTCAGCGTGGTGCCATTTCACCACGGCTTCGGCATGTTCACC
ACGCTGGGCTACTTGATCTGCGGCTTTCGGGTCGTGCTCATGTACCGCTTCGAGGAGGAGCTATTCTTGC
GCAGCTTGCAAGACTATAAGATTCAATCTGCCCTGCTGGTGCCCACACTATTTAGCTTCTTCGCTAAGAG
CACTCTCATCGACAAGTACGACCTAAGCAACTTGCACGAGATCGCCAGCGGCGGGGCGCCGCTCAGCAAG
GAGGTAGGTGAGGCCGTGGCCAAACGCTTCCACCTACCAGGCATCCGCCAGGGCTACGGCCTGACAGAAA
CAACCAGCGCCATTCTGATCACCCCCGAAGGGGACGACAAGCCTGGCGCAGTAGGCAAGGTGGTGCCCTT
CTTCGAGGCTAAGGTGGTGGACTTGGACACCGGTAAGACACTGGGTGTGAACCAGCGCGGCGAGCTGTGC
GTCCGTGGCCCCATGATCATGAGCGGCTACGTTAACAACCCCGAGGCTACAAACGCTCTCATCGACAAGG
ACGGCTGGCTGCACAGCGGCGACATCGCCTACTGGGACGAGGACGAGCACTTCTTCATCGTGGACCGGCT
GAAGAGCCTGATCAAATACAAGGGCTACCAGGTAGCCCCAGCCGAACTGGAGAGCATCCTGCTGCAACAC
CCCAACATCTTCGACGCCGGGGTCGCCGGCCTGCCCGACGACGATGCCGGCGAGCTGCCCGCCGCAGTCG
TCGTGCTGGAACACGGTAAAACCATGACCGAGAAGGAGATCGTGGACTATGTGGCCAGCCAGGTTACAAC
CGCCAAGAAGCTGCGCGGTGGTGTTGTGTTCGTGGACGAGGTGCCTAAAGGACTGACCGGCAAGTTGGAC
GCCCGCAAGATCCGCGAGATTCTCATTAAGGCCAAGAAGGGCGGCAAGATCGCCGTGTAATAATTCTAGA
GTCGGGGCGGCCGGCCGCTTCGAGCAGACATGATAAGATACATTGATGAGTTTGGACAAACCACAACTAG
AATGCAGTGAAAAAAATGCTTTATTTGTGAAATTTGTGATGCTATTGCTTTATTTGTAACCATTATAAGC
TGCAATAAACAAGTTAACAACAACAATTGCATTCATTTTATGTTTCAGGTTCAGGGGGAGGTGTGGGAGG
TTTTTTAAAGCAAGTAAAACCTCTACAAATGTGGTAAAATCGATAAGGATCCGTCGACCGATGCCCTTGA
GAGCCTTCAACCCAGTCAGCTCCTTCCGGTGGGCGCGGGGCATGACTATCGTCGCCGCACTTATGACTGT
CTTCTTTATCATGCAACTCGTAGGACAGGTGCCGGCAGCGCTCTTCCGCTTCCTCGCTCACTGACTCGCT
GCGCTCGGTCGTTCGGCTGCGGCGAGCGGTATCAGCTCACTCAAAGGCGGTAATACGGTTATCCACAGAA
TCAGGGGATAACGCAGGAAAGAACATGTGAGCAAAAGGCCAGCAAAAGGCCAGGAACCGTAAAAAGGCCG
CGTTGCTGGCGTTTTTCCATAGGCTCCGCCCCCCTGACGAGCATCACAAAAATCGACGCTCAAGTCAGAG
GTGGCGAAACCCGACAGGACTATAAAGATACCAGGCGTTTCCCCCTGGAAGCTCCCTCGTGCGCTCTCCT
GTTCCGACCCTGCCGCTTACCGGATACCTGTCCGCCTTTCTCCCTTCGGGAAGCGTGGCGCTTTCTCATA
GCTCACGCTGTAGGTATCTCAGTTCGGTGTAGGTCGTTCGCTCCAAGCTGGGCTGTGTGCACGAACCCCC
CGTTCAGCCCGACCGCTGCGCCTTATCCGGTAACTATCGTCTTGAGTCCAACCCGGTAAGACACGACTTA
TCGCCACTGGCAGCAGCCACTGGTAACAGGATTAGCAGAGCGAGGTATGTAGGCGGTGCTACAGAGTTCT
TGAAGTGGTGGCCTAACTACGGCTACACTAGAAGAACAGTATTTGGTATCTGCGCTCTGCTGAAGCCAGT
TACCTTCGGAAAAAGAGTTGGTAGCTCTTGATCCGGCAAACAAACCACCGCTGGTAGCGGTGGTTTTTTT
GTTTGCAAGCAGCAGATTACGCGCAGAAAAAAAGGATCTCAAGAAGATCCTTTGATCTTTTCTACGGGGT
CTGACGCTCAGTGGAACGAAAACTCACGTTAAGGGATTTTGGTCATGAGATTATCAAAAAGGATCTTCAC
CTAGATCCTTTTAAATTAAAAATGAAGTTTTAAATCAATCTAAAGTATATATGAGTAAACTTGGTCTGAC
AGCGGCCGCAAATGCTAAACCACTGCAGTGGTTACCAGTGCTTGATCAGTGAGGCACCGATCTCAGCGAT
CTGCCTATTTCGTTCGTCCATAGTGGCCTGACTCCCCGTCGTGTAGATCACTACGATTCGTGAGGGCTTA
CCATCAGGCCCCAGCGCAGCAATGATGCCGCGAGAGCCGCGTTCACCGGCCCCCGATTTGTCAGCAATGA
ACCAGCCAGCAGGGAGGGCCGAGCGAAGAAGTGGTCCTGCTACTTTGTCCGCCTCCATCCAGTCTATGAG
CTGCTGTCGTGATGCTAGAGTAAGAAGTTCGCCAGTGAGTAGTTTCCGAAGAGTTGTGGCCATTGCTACT
GGCATCGTGGTATCACGCTCGTCGTTCGGTATGGCTTCGTTCAACTCTGGTTCCCAGCGGTCAAGCCGGG
TCACATGATCACCCATATTATGAAGAAATGCAGTCAGCTCCTTAGGGCCTCCGATCGTTGTCAGAAGTAA
GTTGGCCGCGGTGTTGTCGCTCATGGTAATGGCAGCACTACACAATTCTCTTACCGTCATGCCATCCGTA
AGATGCTTTTCCGTGACCGGCGAGTACTCAACCAAGTCGTTTTGTGAGTAGTGTATACGGCGACCAAGCT
GCTCTTGCCCGGCGTCTATACGGGACAACACCGCGCCACATAGCAGTACTTTGAAAGTGCTCATCATCGG
GAATCGTTCTTCGGGGCGGAAAGACTCAAGGATCTTGCCGCTATTGAGATCCAGTTCGATATAGCCCACT
CTTGCACCCAGTTGATCTTCAGCATCTTTTACTTTCACCAGCGTTTCGGGGTGTGCAAAAACAGGCAAGC
AAAATGCCGCAAAGAAGGGAATGAGTGCGACACGAAAATGTTGGATGCTCATACTCGTCCTTTTTCAATA
TTATTGAAGCATTTATCAGGGTTACTAGTACGTCTCTCAAGGATAAGTAAGTAATATTAAGGTACGGGAG
GTATTGGACAGGCCGCAATAAAATATCTTTATTTTCATTACATCTGTGTGTTGGTTTTTTGTGTGAATCG
ATAGTACTAACATACGCTCTCCATCAAAACAAAACGAAACAAAACAAACTAGCAAAATAGGCTGTCCCCA
GTGCAAGTGCAGGTGCCAGAACATTTCTCTGGCCTAACTGGCCGGTACCCCGTCATTCATTCCTAATTAG
TCCATGTTTAAACATAACTTCAGATAGAAGACAATGAGGATTTTATAAAACATAAGGTAAGATATATGTC
TGAGAAAAAGGCAGGTCTGACACAATTATGGATTTAAACGTTTTTGGTTGATTCTGGCACTATTAGCAAA
AATAATACATAAATTTATATAGTGCCTACTATGTAGTAGGATACGAGATAAGAAGTAGCAAAGATTTGAA
TTTAACAGTTTTTGAATGAAAACAAGCTTTAGAGCTGAAATAAAATTTTTTTTTTTTTCAGATGGAATCT
CGCTCTGTCGCCCAGGCTGGAGTGCAATGGCATGATCTCAGCTCACTGCAACCTCCGCCTCTCTGGTTCA
AGTGATTCTTCTACCTCAGCCTCCTGAGTAGCTGGGATTATAGGCGAGCGCCACCACACCTGGCTAATTT
TTTGAATTTTTAGTAGAGACGGGGTTTCACCATGTTGGTCAGGCTGGTCTTGAACTCCAGACCTCATGAT
CCGGATA
Features (pLannotate 1.2.2; 12 found; start..end, strand, type, name):
      1..752     +  promoter       HSV TK promoter: herpes simplex virus thymidine kinase promoter
    788..2440    +  CDS            luciferase: firefly luciferase synthetic luc2 version of the luciferase gene
   2484..2605    -  polyA_signal   SV40 poly(A) signal: SV40 polyadenylation signal
   2628..2696    -  CDS            large T antigen (fragment): large T antigen from SV40 (simian virus 40)
   2712..2844    +  CDS            TcR (fragment): tetracycline efflux protein; tet; confers resistance to tetracycline
   3024..3612    -  rep_origin     ori: high-copy-number ColE1/pMB1/pBR322/pUC origin of replication
   3812..4672    -  CDS            AmpR: β-lactamase confers resistance to ampicillin, carbenicillin, and related antibiotics
   4673..4714    -  promoter       AmpR promoter (fragment): bla
   4777..4825    +  polyA_signal   poly(A) signal: synthetic polyadenylation signal
   4839..4930    +  misc_feature   pause site: RNA polymerase II transcriptional pause signal from the human α2 globin gene
   5224..5391    +  CDS            GVQW1 (fragment): GVQW1_HUMAN - Also known as TIGD1L2. Experimental evidence at transcript level: Swiss-Prot protein existence level 2. From Homo sapiens (Human).
   5389..5463    -  CDS            ZNF714 (fragment): ZN714_HUMAN - Experimental evidence at transcript level: Swiss-Prot protein existence level 2. May be involved in transcriptional regulation. From Homo sapiens (Human).
