[The description below was written by a language model from this plasmid's Addgene catalogue record and pLannotate feature annotations shown in this document.]
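Description:
rs699-minor is a firefly luciferase enhancer-reporter plasmid built on the pGL4-TK backbone (Promega pGL4 series) for transient transfection into mammalian cells. It is maintained in E. coli through a high-copy ColE1/pUC-type origin and selected with ampicillin via the β-lactamase (AmpR) gene. The sequenced construct is 5,467 nt.

The reporter unit consists of the herpes simplex virus thymidine kinase (HSV TK) promoter, a modest constitutive promoter that serves here as the basal element, driving the synthetic luc2 firefly luciferase coding sequence, followed by an SV40 polyadenylation signal. Upstream of the cloning region, a synthetic poly(A) signal and an RNA polymerase II transcriptional pause site from the human α2 globin gene limit read-through transcription from the backbone, lowering background signal. The insert is a human genomic fragment carrying the minor (G) allele of SNP rs6990531, cloned between KpnI and EcoRV. In the circular map it lies between the pause site and the TK promoter. The short "GVQW1" and "ZNF714" fragment hits in this interval are probably automated similarity matches to the human genomic insert rather than intended coding features. The small tetracycline-resistance and large T antigen fragments elsewhere are likewise probably backbone remnants. The record does not give the exact length or boundaries of the insert.

The stated purpose is to evaluate the enhancer activity of a FOXA1 DIV motif in the context of the rs6990531 minor allele. Luciferase output then reports how this allele affects FOXA1-dependent enhancer function, presumably in comparison with a construct carrying the other allele, which is not part of this record.
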