Addgene plasmid #113358: rs699-minor
Purpose: evaluate FOXA1 DIV motif enhancer activity in SNP rs6990531 minor allele (G)
Depositing lab: Ralf Jauch. Depositing organization: Guangzhou Institute of Biomedicine and Health (GIBH), Chinese Academy of Sciences. Publication: DNA-mediated dimerization on a compact sequence signature controls enhancer engagement and regulation by FOXA1. Wang X, Srivastava Y, Jankowski A, Malik V, Wei Y, Del Rosario RC, Cojocaru V, Prabhakar S, Jauch R. Nucleic Acids Res. 2018 Jun 20;46(11):5470-5486. doi: 10.1093/nar/gky259. PubMed 29669022.
Backbone
  Vector backbone: pGL4-TK
  Backbone manufacturer: Promega
  Vector type: Luciferase
Growth in bacteria
  Bacterial resistance: Ampicillin, 100 μg/mL
  Growth temperature: 37°C
  Growth strain: DH5alpha
  Copy number: High Copy
Gene/Insert
  Gene/Insert name: rs6990531 minor allele
  Species: H. sapiens (human)
  Cloning method: Restriction Enzyme; 5′ cloning site KpnI (unknown if destroyed); 3′ cloning site EcoRV (unknown if destroyed)
Terms and licenses: Academic/Nonprofit Terms; Industry Terms: Not Available to Industry
How to cite: rs699-minor was a gift from Ralf Jauch (Addgene plasmid # 113358 ; http://n2t.net/addgene:113358 ; RRID:Addgene_113358)
