>Addgene plasmid #113358 | rs699-minor | depositor partial sequence | sequence record 220993 | minor
TAGCAAAG
